Addgene plasmid #77323: ADCK3 gRNA (BRDN0001146491)
Purpose: 3rd generation lentiviral gRNA plasmid targeting human ADCK3
Depositing lab: John Doench & David Root. Depositing organization: Broad Institute. Publication: Optimized sgRNA design to maximize activity and minimize off-target effects of CRISPR-Cas9. Doench JG, Fusi N, Sullender M, Hegde M, Vaimberg EW, Donovan KF, Smith I, Tothova Z, Wilen C, Orchard R, Virgin HW, Listgarten J, Root DE. Nat Biotechnol. 2016 Jan 18. doi: 10.1038/nbt.3437. PubMed 26780180.
Backbone
  Vector backbone: lentiGuide-Puro
  Backbone manufacturer: Zhang Lab (Addgene plasmid # 52963)
  Vector type: Mammalian Expression, Lentiviral, CRISPR
  Selectable markers: Puromycin
Growth in bacteria
  Bacterial resistance: Ampicillin, 100 μg/mL
  Growth temperature: 37°C
  Growth strain: DH5alpha
  Copy number: High Copy
Gene/Insert
  Gene/Insert name: ADCK3 (alt names: ADCK3; NM_020247.4)
  gRNA/shRNA sequence: CCTGGGTCATGCCCACAGCG
  Species: H. sapiens (human)
  Promoter: hU6
  Cloning method: Unknown
  Sequencing primers: 5′ U6-F; 3′ pS2-R
Terms and licenses: Academic/Nonprofit Terms; Industry Terms: Not Available to Industry
Depositor comments: The gRNA was designed to target the following Genbank reference sequence(s): NM_020247.4. Note that this plasmid does NOT contain Cas9. It should be used in conjunction with lentiCas9-Blast (Addgene #52962) or otherwise with cell lines already expressing Cas9. Browse the full kinome gRNA library at http://www.addgene.org/pooled-library/broadgpp-human-kinome/ or visit http://www.broadinstitute.org/rnai/public/ for detailed protocols and information.
How to cite: ADCK3 gRNA (BRDN0001146491) was a gift from John Doench & David Root (Addgene plasmid # 77323 ; http://n2t.net/addgene:77323 ; RRID:Addgene_77323)
