[The description below was written by a language model from this plasmid's Addgene catalogue record and pLannotate feature annotations shown in this document.]
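Description:
ADCK3 gRNA (BRDN0001146491) is a third-generation lentiviral guide RNA plasmid built on the lentiGuide-Puro backbone, designed to direct Streptococcus pyogenes Cas9 to the human ADCK3 gene (designed against reference transcript NM_020247.4). It is maintained in E. coli as a high-copy plasmid through a ColE1/pUC-type origin with ampicillin selection from the β-lactamase gene. The backbone also carries an f1 origin, an SV40 origin and poly(A) signal, and leftover lac, T7 and T3 promoter elements.

The lentiviral transfer cassette begins with an RSV promoter fused to a truncated HIV-1 5' LTR, which makes genomic RNA production Tat-independent. This is followed by the Ψ packaging signal with a partial gag fragment, the Rev response element for Rev-dependent nuclear export, and a central polypurine tract. It ends in a ΔU3 self-inactivating 3' LTR. Within the cassette, a human U6 RNA polymerase III promoter drives the ADCK3-specific 20-nt spacer joined to the Cas9 gRNA scaffold. Downstream, the EF-1α core promoter with its intron A expresses puromycin N-acetyltransferase so that transduced mammalian cells can be selected, and a WPRE enhances transcript expression.

The plasmid does not encode Cas9, so it is meant to be used alongside a separate Cas9 vector such as lentiCas9-Blast or in cells that already express Cas9. It is an individual clone from a human kinome gRNA collection designed using optimized sgRNA rules intended to maximize on-target activity and minimize off-target effects. Its typical use is knockout or loss-of-function study of ADCK3. The cloning method is not recorded.
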