Features (pLannotate 1.2.2; 29 found; start..end, strand, type, name):
     14..80      +  CDS            small t antigen (fragment): SV40 (simian virus 40) small t antigen
    106..317     +  promoter       EF-1α core promoter: core promoter for human elongation factor EF-1α
    318..1256    +  intron         EF-1α intron A: intron upstream of the start codon of human EF-1α
   1278..1877    +  CDS            PuroR (fragment): puromycin N-acetyltransferase; pac from Streptomyces; confers resistance to puromycin
   1893..2481    +  misc_feature   WPRE: woodchuck hepatitis virus posttranscriptional regulatory element
   2532..2551    +  misc_feature   cPPT/CTS (fragment): central polypurine tract and central termination sequence of HIV-1
   2553..2786    +  LTR            3' LTR (ΔU3): self-inactivating 3' long terminal repeat (LTR) from HIV-1
   2864..2985    +  polyA_signal   SV40 poly(A) signal: SV40 polyadenylation signal
   3025..3160    +  rep_origin     SV40 ori: SV40 origin of replication
   3181..3199    -  promoter       T7 promoter: promoter for bacteriophage T7 RNA polymerase
   3207..3362    +  CDS            lacZα (fragment): LacZα fragment of β-galactosidase; lacZ fragment
   3367..3795    +  rep_origin     f1 ori (sequence partly withheld): f1 bacteriophage origin of replication; arrow indicates direction of (+) strand synthesis
   3848..3952    +  promoter       AmpR promoter: bla
   3953..4813    +  CDS            AmpR: β-lactamase; bla; confers resistance to ampicillin, carbenicillin, and related antibiotics
   4984..5572    +  rep_origin     ori: high-copy-number ColE1/pMB1/pBR322/pUC origin of replication
   5755..5847    +  CDS            lacI (fragment): lac repressor; lacI; The lac repressor binds to the lac operator to inhibit transcription in E. coli. This inhibition can be relieved by adding lactose or isopropyl-β-D-thiogalactopyranoside (IPTG).
   5860..5881    +  protein_bind   CAP binding site: CAP binding activates transcription in the presence of cAMP. E. coli catabolite activator protein
   5896..5926    +  promoter       lac promoter: promoter for the E. coli lac operon
   5934..5950    +  protein_bind   lac operator: The lac repressor binds to the lac operator to inhibit transcription in E. coli. This inhibition can be relieved by adding lactose or isopropyl-β-D-thiogalactopyranoside (IPTG). lac repressor encoded by lacI
   5995..6013    +  promoter       T3 promoter: promoter for bacteriophage T3 RNA polymerase
   6041..6267    +  promoter       RSV promoter: Rous sarcoma virus enhancer/promoter
   6268..6448    +  LTR            5' LTR (truncated): truncated 5' long terminal repeat (LTR) from HIV-1
   6495..6620    +  misc_feature   HIV-1 Ψ: packaging signal of human immunodeficiency virus type 1
   6604..6967    +  CDS            HIV-1 gag (fragment): gag protein from human immunodeficiency virus 1; gag
   7113..7346    +  misc_feature   RRE: The Rev response element (RRE) of HIV-1 allows for Rev-dependent mRNA export from the nucleus to the cytoplasm.
   7723..7749    +  CDS            Rev (fragment): human immunodeficiency virus 1 (HIV-1) Rev protein; rev; enhances nuclear export of unspliced and incompletely spliced viral mRNAs
   7753..7993    +  promoter       U6 promoter: RNA polymerase III promoter for human U6 snRNA
   8023..8098    +  misc_RNA       gRNA scaffold: guide RNA scaffold for the Streptococcus pyogenes CRISPR/Cas9 system
   8154..8271    +  misc_feature   cPPT/CTS: central polypurine tract and central termination sequence of HIV-1
>Addgene plasmid #77323 | ADCK3 gRNA (BRDN0001146491) | addgene full sequence | sequence record 187538 | Addgene Assembled Sequence
CCCGGGTGCAAAGATGGATAAAGTTTTAAACAGAGAGGAATCTTTGCAGCTAATGGACCTTCTAGGTCTT
GAAAGGAGTGGGAATTGGCTCCGGTGCCCGTCAGTGGGCAGAGCGCACATCGCCCACAGTCCCCGAGAAG
TTGGGGGGAGGGGTCGGCAATTGATCCGGTGCCTAGAGAAGGTGGCGCGGGGTAAACTGGGAAAGTGATG
TCGTGTACTGGCTCCGCCTTTTTCCCGAGGGTGGGGGAGAACCGTATATAAGTGCAGTAGTCGCCGTGAA
CGTTCTTTTTCGCAACGGGTTTGCCGCCAGAACACAGGTAAGTGCCGTGTGTGGTTCCCGCGGGCCTGGC
CTCTTTACGGGTTATGGCCCTTGCGTGCCTTGAATTACTTCCACCTGGCTGCAGTACGTGATTCTTGATC
CCGAGCTTCGGGTTGGAAGTGGGTGGGAGAGTTCGAGGCCTTGCGCTTAAGGAGCCCCTTCGCCTCGTGC
TTGAGTTGAGGCCTGGCCTGGGCGCTGGGGCCGCCGCGTGCGAATCTGGTGGCACCTTCGCGCCTGTCTC
GCTGCTTTCGATAAGTCTCTAGCCATTTAAAATTTTTGATGACCTGCTGCGACGCTTTTTTTCTGGCAAG
ATAGTCTTGTAAATGCGGGCCAAGATCTGCACACTGGTATTTCGGTTTTTGGGGCCGCGGGCGGCGACGG
GGCCCGTGCGTCCCAGCGCACATGTTCGGCGAGGCGGGGCCTGCGAGCGCGGCCACCGAGAATCGGACGG
GGGTAGTCTCAAGCTGGCCGGCCTGCTCTGGTGCCTGGCCTCGCGCCGCCGTGTATCGCCCCGCCCTGGG
CGGCAAGGCTGGCCCGGTCGGCACCAGTTGCGTGAGCGGAAAGATGGCCGCTTCCCGGCCCTGCTGCAGG
GAGCTCAAAATGGAGGACGCGGCGCTCGGGAGAGCGGGCGGGTGAGTCACCCACACAAAGGAAAAGGGCC
TTTCCGTCCTCAGCCGTCGCTTCATGTGACTCCACGGAGTACCGGGCGCCGTCCAGGCACCTCGATTAGT
TCTCGAGCTTTTGGAGTACGTCGTCTTTAGGTTGGGGGGAGGGGTTTTATGCGATGGAGTTTCCCCACAC
TGAGTGGGTGGAGACTGAAGTTAGGCCAGCTTGGCACTTGATGTAATTCTCCTTGGAATTTGCCCTTTTT
GAGTTTGGATCTTGGTTCATTCTCAAGCCTCAGACAGTGGTTCAAAGTTTTTTTCTTCCATTTCAGGTGT
CGTGACGTACGGCCACCATGACCGAGTACAAGCCCACGGTGCGCCTCGCCACCCGCGACGACGTCCCCAG
GGCCGTACGCACCCTCGCCGCCGCGTTCGCCGACTACCCCGCCACGCGCCACACCGTCGATCCGGACCGC
CACATCGAGCGGGTCACCGAGCTGCAAGAACTCTTCCTCACGCGCGTCGGGCTCGACATCGGCAAGGTGT
GGGTCGCGGACGACGGCGCCGCCGTGGCGGTCTGGACCACGCCGGAGAGCGTCGAAGCGGGGGCGGTGTT
CGCCGAGATCGGCCCGCGCATGGCCGAGTTGAGCGGTTCCCGGCTGGCCGCGCAGCAACAGATGGAAGGC
CTCCTGGCGCCGCACCGGCCCAAGGAGCCCGCGTGGTTCCTGGCCACCGTCGGAGTCTCGCCCGACCACC
AGGGCAAGGGTCTGGGCAGCGCCGTCGTGCTCCCCGGAGTGGAGGCGGCCGAGCGCGCCGGGGTGCCCGC
CTTCCTGGAGACCTCCGCGCCCCGCAACCTCCCCTTCTACGAGCGGCTCGGCTTCACCGTCACCGCCGAC
GTCGAGGTGCCCGAAGGACCGCGCACCTGGTGCATGACCCGCAAGCCCGGTGCCTGAACGCGTTAAGTCG
ACAATCAACCTCTGGATTACAAAATTTGTGAAAGATTGACTGGTATTCTTAACTATGTTGCTCCTTTTAC
GCTATGTGGATACGCTGCTTTAATGCCTTTGTATCATGCTATTGCTTCCCGTATGGCTTTCATTTTCTCC
TCCTTGTATAAATCCTGGTTGCTGTCTCTTTATGAGGAGTTGTGGCCCGTTGTCAGGCAACGTGGCGTGG
TGTGCACTGTGTTTGCTGACGCAACCCCCACTGGTTGGGGCATTGCCACCACCTGTCAGCTCCTTTCCGG
GACTTTCGCTTTCCCCCTCCCTATTGCCACGGCGGAACTCATCGCCGCCTGCCTTGCCCGCTGCTGGACA
GGGGCTCGGCTGTTGGGCACTGACAATTCCGTGGTGTTGTCGGGGAAATCATCGTCCTTTCCTTGGCTGC
TCGCCTGTGTTGCCACCTGGATTCTGCGCGGGACGTCCTTCTGCTACGTCCCTTCGGCCCTCAATCCAGC
GGACCTTCCTTCCCGCGGCCTGCTGCCGGCTCTGCGGCCTCTTCCGCGTCTTCGCCTTCGCCCTCAGACG
AGTCGGATCTCCCTTTGGGCCGCCTCCCCGCGTCGACTTTAAGACCAATGACTTACAAGGCAGCTGTAGA
TCTTAGCCACTTTTTAAAAGAAAAGGGGGGACTGGAAGGGCTAATTCACTCCCAACGAAGACAAGATCTG
CTTTTTGCTTGTACTGGGTCTCTCTGGTTAGACCAGATCTGAGCCTGGGAGCTCTCTGGCTAACTAGGGA
ACCCACTGCTTAAGCCTCAATAAAGCTTGCCTTGAGTGCTTCAAGTAGTGTGTGCCCGTCTGTTGTGTGA
CTCTGGTAACTAGAGATCCCTCAGACCCTTTTAGTCAGTGTGGAAAATCTCTAGCAGTACGTATAGTAGT
TCATGTCATCTTATTATTCAGTATTTATAACTTGCAAAGAAATGAATATCAGAGAGTGAGAGGAACTTGT
TTATTGCAGCTTATAATGGTTACAAATAAAGCAATAGCATCACAAATTTCACAAATAAAGCATTTTTTTC
ACTGCATTCTAGTTGTGGTTTGTCCAAACTCATCAATGTATCTTATCATGTCTGGCTCTAGCTATCCCGC
CCCTAACTCCGCCCATCCCGCCCCTAACTCCGCCCAGTTCCGCCCATTCTCCGCCCCATGGCTGACTAAT
TTTTTTTATTTATGCAGAGGCCGAGGCCGCCTCGGCCTCTGAGCTATTCCAGAAGTAGTGAGGAGGCTTT
TTTGGAGGCCTAGGGACGTACCCAATTCGCCCTATAGTGAGTCGTATTACGCGCGCTCACTGGCCGTCGT
TTTACAACGTCGTGACTGGGAAAACCCTGGCGTTACCCAACTTAATCGCCTTGCAGCACATCCCCCTTTC
GCCAGCTGGCGTAATAGCGAAGAGGCCCGCACCGATCGCCCTTCCCAACAGTTGCGCAGCCTGAATGGCG
AATGGG
[124 nt withheld, positions 3367-3490]
C
[91 nt withheld, positions 3492-3582]
A
[49 nt withheld, positions 3584-3632]
CCTTTGACGTTGGAGTCCACGTTCTTT
[37 nt withheld, positions 3660-3696]
ACCCTATCTCGGTCTATTCTTTTGATTTATAAGGGATTTTGCCGATTTCGGCCTATTGGTTAAAAAATGA
GCTGATTTAACAAAAATTTAACGCGAATTTTAACAAAATATTAACGCTTACAATTTAGGTGGCACTTTTC
GGGGAAATGTGCGCGGAACCCCTATTTGTTTATTTTTCTAAATACATTCAAATATGTATCCGCTCATGAG
ACAATAACCCTGATAAATGCTTCAATAATATTGAAAAAGGAAGAGTATGAGTATTCAACATTTCCGTGTC
GCCCTTATTCCCTTTTTTGCGGCATTTTGCCTTCCTGTTTTTGCTCACCCAGAAACGCTGGTGAAAGTAA
AAGATGCTGAAGATCAGTTGGGTGCACGAGTGGGTTACATCGAACTGGATCTCAACAGCGGTAAGATCCT
TGAGAGTTTTCGCCCCGAAGAACGTTTTCCAATGATGAGCACTTTTAAAGTTCTGCTATGTGGCGCGGTA
TTATCCCGTATTGACGCCGGGCAAGAGCAACTCGGTCGCCGCATACACTATTCTCAGAATGACTTGGTTG
AGTACTCACCAGTCACAGAAAAGCATCTTACGGATGGCATGACAGTAAGAGAATTATGCAGTGCTGCCAT
AACCATGAGTGATAACACTGCGGCCAACTTACTTCTGACAACGATCGGAGGACCGAAGGAGCTAACCGCT
TTTTTGCACAACATGGGGGATCATGTAACTCGCCTTGATCGTTGGGAACCGGAGCTGAATGAAGCCATAC
CAAACGACGAGCGTGACACCACGATGCCTGTAGCAATGGCAACAACGTTGCGCAAACTATTAACTGGCGA
ACTACTTACTCTAGCTTCCCGGCAACAATTAATAGACTGGATGGAGGCGGATAAAGTTGCAGGACCACTT
CTGCGCTCGGCCCTTCCGGCTGGCTGGTTTATTGCTGATAAATCTGGAGCCGGTGAGCGTGGGTCTCGCG
GTATCATTGCAGCACTGGGGCCAGATGGTAAGCCCTCCCGTATCGTAGTTATCTACACGACGGGGAGTCA
GGCAACTATGGATGAACGAAATAGACAGATCGCTGAGATAGGTGCCTCACTGATTAAGCATTGGTAACTG
TCAGACCAAGTTTACTCATATATACTTTAGATTGATTTAAAACTTCATTTTTAATTTAAAAGGATCTAGG
TGAAGATCCTTTTTGATAATCTCATGACCAAAATCCCTTAACGTGAGTTTTCGTTCCACTGAGCGTCAGA
CCCCGTAGAAAAGATCAAAGGATCTTCTTGAGATCCTTTTTTTCTGCGCGTAATCTGCTGCTTGCAAACA
AAAAAACCACCGCTACCAGCGGTGGTTTGTTTGCCGGATCAAGAGCTACCAACTCTTTTTCCGAAGGTAA
CTGGCTTCAGCAGAGCGCAGATACCAAATACTGTTCTTCTAGTGTAGCCGTAGTTAGGCCACCACTTCAA
GAACTCTGTAGCACCGCCTACATACCTCGCTCTGCTAATCCTGTTACCAGTGGCTGCTGCCAGTGGCGAT
AAGTCGTGTCTTACCGGGTTGGACTCAAGACGATAGTTACCGGATAAGGCGCAGCGGTCGGGCTGAACGG
GGGGTTCGTGCACACAGCCCAGCTTGGAGCGAACGACCTACACCGAACTGAGATACCTACAGCGTGAGCT
ATGAGAAAGCGCCACGCTTCCCGAAGGGAGAAAGGCGGACAGGTATCCGGTAAGCGGCAGGGTCGGAACA
GGAGAGCGCACGAGGGAGCTTCCAGGGGGAAACGCCTGGTATCTTTATAGTCCTGTCGGGTTTCGCCACC
TCTGACTTGAGCGTCGATTTTTGTGATGCTCGTCAGGGGGGCGGAGCCTATGGAAAAACGCCAGCAACGC
GGCCTTTTTACGGTTCCTGGCCTTTTGCTGGCCTTTTGCTCACATGTTCTTTCCTGCGTTATCCCCTGAT
TCTGTGGATAACCGTATTACCGCCTTTGAGTGAGCTGATACCGCTCGCCGCAGCCGAACGACCGAGCGCA
GCGAGTCAGTGAGCGAGGAAGCGGAAGAGCGCCCAATACGCAAACCGCCTCTCCCCGCGCGTTGGCCGAT
TCATTAATGCAGCTGGCACGACAGGTTTCCCGACTGGAAAGCGGGCAGTGAGCGCAACGCAATTAATGTG
AGTTAGCTCACTCATTAGGCACCCCAGGCTTTACACTTTATGCTTCCGGCTCGTATGTTGTGTGGAATTG
TGAGCGGATAACAATTTCACACAGGAAACAGCTATGACCATGATTACGCCAAGCGCGCAATTAACCCTCA
CTAAAGGGAACAAAAGCTGGAGCTGCAAGCTTAATGTAGTCTTATGCAATACTCTTGTAGTCTTGCAACA
TGGTAACGATGAGTTAGCAACATGCCTTACAAGGAGAGAAAAAGCACCGTGCATGCCGATTGGTGGAAGT
AAGGTGGTACGATCGTGCCTTATTAGGAAGGCAACAGACGGGTCTGACATGGATTGGACGAACCACTGAA
TTGCCGCATTGCAGAGATATTGTATTTAAGTGCCTAGCTCGATACATAAACGGGTCTCTCTGGTTAGACC
AGATCTGAGCCTGGGAGCTCTCTGGCTAACTAGGGAACCCACTGCTTAAGCCTCAATAAAGCTTGCCTTG
AGTGCTTCAAGTAGTGTGTGCCCGTCTGTTGTGTGACTCTGGTAACTAGAGATCCCTCAGACCCTTTTAG
TCAGTGTGGAAAATCTCTAGCAGTGGCGCCCGAACAGGGACTTGAAAGCGAAAGGGAAACCAGAGGAGCT
CTCTCGACGCAGGACTCGGCTTGCTGAAGCGCGCACGGCAAGAGGCGAGGGGCGGCGACTGGTGAGTACG
CCAAAAATTTTGACTAGCGGAGGCTAGAAGGAGAGAGATGGGTGCGAGAGCGTCAGTATTAAGCGGGGGA
GAATTAGATCGCGATGGGAAAAAATTCGGTTAAGGCCAGGGGGAAAGAAAAAATATAAATTAAAACATAT
AGTATGGGCAAGCAGGGAGCTAGAACGATTCGCAGTTAATCCTGGCCTGTTAGAAACATCAGAAGGCTGT
AGACAAATACTGGGACAGCTACAACCATCCCTTCAGACAGGATCAGAAGAACTTAGATCATTATATAATA
CAGTAGCAACCCTCTATTGTGTGCATCAAAGGATAGAGATAAAAGACACCAAGGAAGCTTTAGACAAGAT
AGAGGAAGAGCAAAACAAAAGTAAGACCACCGCACAGCAAGCGGCCGCTGATCTTCAGACCTGGAGGAGG
AGATATGAGGGACAATTGGAGAAGTGAATTATATAAATATAAAGTAGTAAAAATTGAACCATTAGGAGTA
GCACCCACCAAGGCAAAGAGAAGAGTGGTGCAGAGAGAAAAAAGAGCAGTGGGAATAGGAGCTTTGTTCC
TTGGGTTCTTGGGAGCAGCAGGAAGCACTATGGGCGCAGCGTCAATGACGCTGACGGTACAGGCCAGACA
ATTATTGTCTGGTATAGTGCAGCAGCAGAACAATTTGCTGAGGGCTATTGAGGCGCAACAGCATCTGTTG
CAACTCACAGTCTGGGGCATCAAGCAGCTCCAGGCAAGAATCCTGGCTGTGGAAAGATACCTAAAGGATC
AACAGCTCCTGGGGATTTGGGGTTGCTCTGGAAAACTCATTTGCACCACTGCTGTGCCTTGGAATGCTAG
TTGGAGTAATAAATCTCTGGAACAGATTTGGAATCACACGACCTGGATGGAGTGGGACAGAGAAATTAAC
AATTACACAAGCTTAATACACTCCTTAATTGAAGAATCGCAAAACCAGCAAGAAAAGAATGAACAAGAAT
TATTGGAATTAGATAAATGGGCAAGTTTGTGGAATTGGTTTAACATAACAAATTGGCTGTGGTATATAAA
ATTATTCATAATGATAGTAGGAGGCTTGGTAGGTTTAAGAATAGTTTTTGCTGTACTTTCTATAGTGAAT
AGAGTTAGGCAGGGATATTCACCATTATCGTTTCAGACCCACCTCCCAACCCCGAGGGGACCCAGAGAGG
GCCTATTTCCCATGATTCCTTCATATTTGCATATACGATACAAGGCTGTTAGAGAGATAATTAGAATTAA
TTTGACTGTAAACACAAAGATATTAGTACAAAATACGTGACGTAGAAAGTAATAATTTCTTGGGTAGTTT
GCAGTTTTAAAATTATGTTTTAAAATGGACTATCATATGCTTACCGTAACTTGAAAGTATTTCGATTTCT
TGGCTTTATATATCTTGTGGAAAGGACGAAACACCGCCTGGGTCATGCCCACAGCGGTTTTAGAGCTAGA
AATAGCAAGTTAAAATAAGGCTAGTCCGTTATCAACTTGAAAAAGTGGCACCGAGTCGGTGCTTTTTTAA
GCTTGGCGTAACTAGATCTTGAGACAAATGGCAGTATTCATCCACAATTTTAAAAGAAAAGGGGGGATTG
GGGGGTACAGTGCAGGGGAAAGAATAGTAGACATAATAGCAACAGACATACAAACTAAAGAATTACAAAA
ACAAATTACAAAAATTCAAAATTTTCGGGTTTATTACAGGGACAGCAGAGATCCACTTTGGCGCCGGCTC
GAGGGGG
