>Addgene plasmid #77323 | ADCK3 gRNA (BRDN0001146491) | depositor partial sequence | sequence record 144783 | Target Sequence
CCTGGGTCATGCCCACAGCG
