>Addgene plasmid #77323 | ADCK3 gRNA (BRDN0001146491) | addgene partial sequence | sequence record 187537 | hU6-F
TAGAAAGTAATAATTTCTTGGGTAGTTTGCAGTTTTAAAATTATGTTTTAAAATGGACTATCATATGCTT
ACCGTAACTTGAAAGTATTTCGATTTCTTGGCTTTATATATCTTGTGGAAAGGACGAAACACCGCCTGGG
TCATGCCCACAGCGGTTTTAGAGCTAGAAATAGCAAGTTAAAATAAGGCTAGTCCGTTATCAACTTGAAA
AAGTGGCACCGAGTCGGTGCTTTTTTAAGCTTGGCGTAACTAGATCTTGAGACAAATGGCAGTATTCATC
CACAATTTTAAAAGAAAAGGGGGGATTGGGGGGTACAGTGCAGGGGAAAGAATAGTAGACATAATAGCAA
CAGACATACAAACTAAAGAATTACAAAAACAAATTACAAAAATTCAAAATTTTCGGGTTTATTACAGGGA
CAGCAGAGATCCACTTTGGCGCCGGCTCGAGGGGGCCCGGGTGCAAAGATGGATAAAGTTTTAAACAGAG
AGGAATCTTTGCAGCTAATGGACCTTCTAGGTCTTGAAAGGAGTGGGAATTGGCTCCGGTGCCCGTCAGT
GGGCAGAGCG
